>Addgene plasmid #168715 | pDONR223 HCoV-OC43 NSP9_stop | depositor partial sequence | sequence record 326924 | Inserted CDS with Stop codon
ATGAATAATGAATTAATGCCTGCTAAGTTGAAAATTCAGGTTGTTAATAGTGGTCCAGATCAGACTTGTA
ATACACCTACTCAATGTTACTATAATAATAGTAACAATGGGAAGATTGTTTATGCTATACTTAGTGATGT
TGATGGTCTTAAGTATACAAAAATTCTTAAAGATGATGGCAATTTTGTTGTTTTGGAGTTAGATCCTCCT
TGTAAATTTACTGTTCAAGATGCTAAAGGTCTTAAAATTAAGTACCTTTATTTTGTAAAAGGTTGTAACA
CACTAGCAAGAGGCTGGGTTGTTGGTACAATTTCTTCTACAGTTAGATTGCAATAA
