[The description below was written by a language model from this plasmid's Addgene catalogue record.]
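Description:
pDONR223 HCoV-OC43 NSP9_stop is a Gateway-compatible Entry clone built on the pDONR223 donor backbone (about 5 kb without insert) and propagated in standard E. coli cloning strains such as DH5alpha under spectinomycin selection. The record does not state the origin of replication or copy number, and no feature table is provided, so the description rests on the catalogue fields alone.

The insert is a roughly 330 bp coding sequence for NSP9, a non-structural protein of human coronavirus OC43 that is produced by proteolytic processing of the ORF1ab replicase polyprotein. It was introduced by Gateway recombination, which in an Entry clone leaves the open reading frame flanked by attL recombination sites; the insert can be checked by sequencing from the M13 forward and reverse primer sites that lie outside the cassette. The "_stop" suffix suggests that this version of the ORF ends in a stop codon, which would suit it to native or N-terminally tagged expression rather than C-terminal fusions, although the record does not spell this out. As an Entry vector it carries no promoter intended to express the insert, and none is recorded.

The plasmid belongs to a collection of human coronavirus protein-coding sequences assembled as a flexible Gateway resource. Its typical use is as a shuttle: an LR recombination reaction transfers the NSP9 ORF into any compatible Destination vector, allowing the same sequence-verified clone to be moved into expression systems for different hosts or assays, such as protein interaction screening, localisation studies or protein production.
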