Addgene plasmid #168715: pDONR223 HCoV-OC43 NSP9_stop
Purpose: Gateway-compatible Entry vector
Depositing lab: Fritz Roth. Depositing organization: Sinai Health System. Publication: A resource of human coronavirus protein-coding sequences in a flexible, multipurpose Gateway Entry clone collection. Weller B, Lin CW, Pogoutse O, Sauer M, Marin-de la Rosa N, Strobel A, Young V, Knapp JJ, Rayhan A, Falter C, Kim DK, Roth FP, Falter-Braun P. G3 (Bethesda). 2023 Jul 5;13(7):jkad105. doi: 10.1093/g3journal/jkad105. PubMed 37267226.
Backbone
  Vector backbone: pDONR223
  Backbone manufacturer: Rual et al, Genome Res. 14:2128-2135, 2004.
  Backbone size w/o insert (bp): 5005
  Vector type: Other
Growth in bacteria
  Bacterial resistance: Spectinomycin, 50 μg/mL
  Growth temperature: 37°C
  Growth strain: DH5alpha
  Copy number: Unknown
Gene/Insert
  Gene/Insert name: NSP9
  Species: Other
  Insert size (bp): 330
  Entrez Gene: ORF1ab (a.k.a. EYW02_gp1)
  Cloning method: Gateway Cloning
  Sequencing primers: 5′ m13-For; 3′ m13-Rev
Resource information
  A portion of this plasmid was derived from a plasmid made by: Falter-Braun Lab
Terms and licenses: Academic/Nonprofit Terms; Industry Terms
How to cite: pDONR223 HCoV-OC43 NSP9_stop was a gift from Fritz Roth (Addgene plasmid # 168715 ; http://n2t.net/addgene:168715 ; RRID:Addgene_168715)
